Addgene plasmid #197949: pCDNA5/FRT/TO_COX8-Halo-PanK
Purpose: Expression of FRET_control in mammalian cells
Depositing lab: Kai Johnsson. Depositing organization: Max Planck Institute for Medical Research. Publication: Probing coenzyme A homeostasis with semisynthetic biosensors. Xue L, Schnacke P, Frei MS, Koch B, Hiblot J, Wombacher R, Fabritz S, Johnsson K. Nat Chem Biol. 2022 Oct 31. doi: 10.1038/s41589-022-01172-7. PubMed 36316571.
Backbone
  Vector backbone: pCDNA5/FRT/TO
  Vector type: Mammalian Expression
  Selectable markers: Hygromycin
Growth in bacteria
  Bacterial resistance: Ampicillin, 100 μg/mL
  Growth temperature: 37°C
  Growth strain: DH5alpha
  Copy number: High Copy
Gene/Insert
  Gene/Insert name: Halo-ecPanK
  Species: other
  Mutation: PanK=PanK-D127A,L277W,F252Y
  Cloning method: Gibson Cloning
Terms and licenses: Academic/Nonprofit Terms; Industry Terms: Not Available to Industry
How to cite: pCDNA5/FRT/TO_COX8-Halo-PanK was a gift from Kai Johnsson (Addgene plasmid # 197949 ; http://n2t.net/addgene:197949 ; RRID:Addgene_197949)
