[The description below was written by a language model from this plasmid's Addgene catalogue record and pLannotate feature annotations shown in this document.]
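Description:
pCDNA5/FRT/TO_COX8-Halo-PanK is a mammalian expression plasmid built on the pCDNA5/FRT/TO backbone, a vector designed for tetracycline-regulated expression and FLP-mediated integration into a genomic FRT site in suitable host cell lines. In bacteria it is maintained at high copy through a ColE1/pUC-type origin and selected with ampicillin via the β-lactamase gene. The feature table also shows an FRT site placed directly upstream of a hygromycin resistance coding sequence followed by an SV40 polyadenylation signal. In this backbone design, the hygromycin gene becomes productively expressed only after FLP recombination places it behind a promoter at the genomic target site, so hygromycin selects for correctly integrated stable lines.

The expression cassette is driven by the CMV enhancer and promoter, followed by short tet operator matches (annotated as PLtetO-1 and TRE3GV fragments). These correspond to the "TO" feature, which allows repression by Tet repressor and induction with tetracycline or doxycycline. The open reading frame begins with a fragment of human COX8A, which commonly serves as a mitochondrial targeting presequence. It continues with a dhaA-derived haloalkane dehalogenase, corresponding to HaloTag, and ends with E. coli pantothenate kinase (coaA/PanK), terminated by the bGH polyadenylation signal. A stretch between the COX8A fragment and the HaloTag region is unannotated, and the record does not say what it encodes. The PanK moiety carries the D127A, L277W and F252Y substitutions. The insert was assembled by Gibson cloning. The stated purpose is expression of a FRET control in mammalian cells, in the context of work on semisynthetic biosensors for coenzyme A. The record does not detail how the control is used or which fluorophores are involved.
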