Features (pLannotate 1.2.2; 23 found; start..end, strand, type, name):
    187..775     -  rep_origin     ori: high-copy-number ColE1/pMB1/pBR322/pUC origin of replication
    946..1806    -  CDS            AmpR: β-lactamase; bla; confers resistance to ampicillin, carbenicillin, and related antibiotics
   1807..1911    -  promoter       AmpR promoter: bla
   1970..2022    -  misc_feature   bom (fragment): basis of mobility region from pBR322
   2177..2556    +  enhancer       CMV enhancer: human cytomegalovirus immediate early enhancer
   2557..2760    +  promoter       CMV promoter: human cytomegalovirus (CMV) immediate early promoter
   2762..2781    +  promoter       PLtetO-1 promoter (fragment): modified phage lambda PL promoter with tet operator sites (Lutz and Bujard, 1997)
   2783..2802    +  promoter       PLtetO-1 promoter (fragment): modified phage lambda PL promoter with tet operator sites (Lutz and Bujard, 1997)
   2810..2843    +  promoter       TRE3GV promoter (fragment): 3rd-generation Tet-responsive promoter that can be activated by binding of Tet-On® 3G, optimized for retroviral and lentiviral vectors
   2938..3024    +  CDS            COX8A (fragment): COX8A_HUMAN - Also known as COX8, COX8L. Experimental evidence at protein level: Swiss-Prot protein existence level 1. Component of the cytochrome c oxidase, the last enzyme in the mitochondrial electron transport chain which drives oxidative phosphorylation. The respiratory chain contains 3 multisubunit complexes succinate dehydrogenase (complex II, CII), ubiquinol- cytochrome c oxidoreductase (cytochrome b-c1 complex, complex III, CIII) and cytochrome c oxidase (complex IV, CIV), that cooperate to transfer electrons derived from NADH and succinate to molecular oxygen, creating an electrochem
   3298..4173    +  CDS            dhaA: DHAA_PSEPV - Experimental evidence at protein level: Swiss-Prot protein existence level 1. Catalyzes hydrolytic cleavage of carbon-halogen bonds in halogenated aliphatic compounds, leading to the formation of the corresponding primary alcohols, halide ions and protons. Has a broad substrate specificity, as it is able to dehalogenate mono- and di- chlorinated and brominated alkanes (up to at least C10), and the two isomers of 1,3-dichloropropene to 3-chloroallyl alcohol; the highest activity was found with 1,2-dibromoethane, while no activity was observed with the analog 1,2-dichloroethane. Fro
   4291..5211    +  CDS            coaA: COAA_ECOLI - Also known as panK, rts. Experimental evidence at protein level: Swiss-Prot protein existence level 1. From Escherichia coli (strain K12).
   5295..5519    +  polyA_signal   bGH poly(A) signal: bovine growth hormone polyadenylation signal
   5523..5544    +  promoter       SV40 promoter (fragment): SV40 enhancer and early promoter
   5565..5798    +  rep_origin     f1 ori (fragment) (sequence partly withheld): f1 bacteriophage origin of replication; arrow indicates direction of (+) strand synthesis
   5803..5850    +  protein_bind   FRT: FLP-mediated recombination occurs in the 8-bp core sequence TCTAGAAA (Turan and Bode, 2011). FLP recombinase from the Saccharomyces cerevisiae 2μ plasmid
   5858..6880    +  CDS            HygR: aminoglycoside phosphotransferase from E. coli; aph(4)-Ia; confers resistance to hygromycin
   6890..7015    +  CDS            ble (fragment): BLE_KLEPN - Experimental evidence at protein level: Swiss-Prot protein existence level 1. Binding protein with a strong affinity to the bleomycin family of antibiotics. Binds to CL990; an antimitotic-antibiotic compound. From Klebsiella pneumoniae.
   7010..7131    +  polyA_signal   SV40 poly(A) signal: SV40 polyadenylation signal
   7204..7220    -  protein_bind   lac operator: The lac repressor binds to the lac operator to inhibit transcription in E. coli. This inhibition can be relieved by adding lactose or isopropyl-β-D-thiogalactopyranoside (IPTG). lac repressor encoded by lacI
   7228..7258    -  promoter       lac promoter: promoter for the E. coli lac operon
   7273..7294    -  protein_bind   CAP binding site: CAP binding activates transcription in the presence of cAMP. E. coli catabolite activator protein
   7307..4       -  CDS            lacI (fragment) (across the origin): lac repressor; lacI; The lac repressor binds to the lac operator to inhibit transcription in E. coli. This inhibition can be relieved by adding lactose or isopropyl-β-D-thiogalactopyranoside (IPTG).
>Addgene plasmid #197949 | pCDNA5/FRT/TO_COX8-Halo-PanK | addgene full sequence | sequence record 387294 | Addgene NGS Result
GCGCTCTTCCGCTTCCTCGCTCACTGACTCGCTGCGCTCGGTCGTTCGGCTGCGGCGAGCGGTATCAGCT
CACTCAAAGGCGGTAATACGGTTATCCACAGAATCAGGGGATAACGCAGGAAAGAACATGTGAGCAAAAG
GCCAGCAAAAGGCCAGGAACCGTAAAAAGGCCGCGTTGCTGGCGTTTTTCCATAGGCTCCGCCCCCCTGA
CGAGCATCACAAAAATCGACGCTCAAGTCAGAGGTGGCGAAACCCGACAGGACTATAAAGATACCAGGCG
TTTCCCCCTGGAAGCTCCCTCGTGCGCTCTCCTGTTCCGACCCTGCCGCTTACCGGATACCTGTCCGCCT
TTCTCCCTTCGGGAAGCGTGGCGCTTTCTCATAGCTCACGCTGTAGGTATCTCAGTTCGGTGTAGGTCGT
TCGCTCCAAGCTGGGCTGTGTGCACGAACCCCCCGTTCAGCCCGACCGCTGCGCCTTATCCGGTAACTAT
CGTCTTGAGTCCAACCCGGTAAGACACGACTTATCGCCACTGGCAGCAGCCACTGGTAACAGGATTAGCA
GAGCGAGGTATGTAGGCGGTGCTACAGAGTTCTTGAAGTGGTGGCCTAACTACGGCTACACTAGAAGAAC
AGTATTTGGTATCTGCGCTCTGCTGAAGCCAGTTACCTTCGGAAAAAGAGTTGGTAGCTCTTGATCCGGC
AAACAAACCACCGCTGGTAGCGGTGGTTTTTTTGTTTGCAAGCAGCAGATTACGCGCAGAAAAAAAGGAT
CTCAAGAAGATCCTTTGATCTTTTCTACGGGGTCTGACGCTCAGTGGAACGAAAACTCACGTTAAGGGAT
TTTGGTCATGAGATTATCAAAAAGGATCTTCACCTAGATCCTTTTAAATTAAAAATGAAGTTTTAAATCA
ATCTAAAGTATATATGAGTAAACTTGGTCTGACAGTTACCAATGCTTAATCAGTGAGGCACCTATCTCAG
CGATCTGTCTATTTCGTTCATCCATAGTTGCCTGACTCCCCGTCGTGTAGATAACTACGATACGGGAGGG
CTTACCATCTGGCCCCAGTGCTGCAATGATACCGCGAGACCCACGCTCACCGGCTCCAGATTTATCAGCA
ATAAACCAGCCAGCCGGAAGGGCCGAGCGCAGAAGTGGTCCTGCAACTTTATCCGCCTCCATCCAGTCTA
TTAATTGTTGCCGGGAAGCTAGAGTAAGTAGTTCGCCAGTTAATAGTTTGCGCAACGTTGTTGCCATTGC
TACAGGCATCGTGGTGTCACGCTCGTCGTTTGGTATGGCTTCATTCAGCTCCGGTTCCCAACGATCAAGG
CGAGTTACATGATCCCCCATGTTGTGCAAAAAAGCGGTTAGCTCCTTCGGTCCTCCGATCGTTGTCAGAA
GTAAGTTGGCCGCAGTGTTATCACTCATGGTTATGGCAGCACTGCATAATTCTCTTACTGTCATGCCATC
CGTAAGATGCTTTTCTGTGACTGGTGAGTACTCAACCAAGTCATTCTGAGAATAGTGTATGCGGCGACCG
AGTTGCTCTTGCCCGGCGTCAATACGGGATAATACCGCGCCACATAGCAGAACTTTAAAAGTGCTCATCA
TTGGAAAACGTTCTTCGGGGCGAAAACTCTCAAGGATCTTACCGCTGTTGAGATCCAGTTCGATGTAACC
CACTCGTGCACCCAACTGATCTTCAGCATCTTTTACTTTCACCAGCGTTTCTGGGTGAGCAAAAACAGGA
AGGCAAAATGCCGCAAAAAAGGGAATAAGGGCGACACGGAAATGTTGAATACTCATACTCTTCCTTTTTC
AATATTATTGAAGCATTTATCAGGGTTATTGTCTCATGAGCGGATACATATTTGAATGTATTTAGAAAAA
TAAACAAATAGGGGTTCCGCGCACATTTCCCCGAAAAGTGCCACCTGACGTCGACGGATCGGGAGATCTC
CCGATCCCCTATGGTGCACTCTCAGTACAATCTGCTCTGATGCCGCATAGTTAAGCCAGTATCTGCTCCC
TGCTTGTGTGTTGGAGGTCGCTGAGTAGTGCGCGAGCAAAATTTAAGCTACAACAAGGCAAGGCTTGACC
GACAATTGCATGAAGAATCTGCTTAGGGTTAGGCGTTTTGCGCTGCTTCGCGATGTACGGGCCAGATATA
CGCGTTGACATTGATTATTGACTAGTTATTAATAGTAATCAATTACGGGGTCATTAGTTCATAGCCCATA
TATGGAGTTCCGCGTTACATAACTTACGGTAAATGGCCCGCCTGGCTGACCGCCCAACGACCCCCGCCCA
TTGACGTCAATAATGACGTATGTTCCCATAGTAACGCCAATAGGGACTTTCCATTGACGTCAATGGGTGG
AGTATTTACGGTAAACTGCCCACTTGGCAGTACATCAAGTGTATCATATGCCAAGTACGCCCCCTATTGA
CGTCAATGACGGTAAATGGCCCGCCTGGCATTATGCCCAGTACATGACCTTATGGGACTTTCCTACTTGG
CAGTACATCTACGTATTAGTCATCGCTATTACCATGGTGATGCGGTTTTGGCAGTACATCAATGGGCGTG
GATAGCGGTTTGACTCACGGGGATTTCCAAGTCTCCACCCCATTGACGTCAATGGGAGTTTGTTTTGGCA
CCAAAATCAACGGGACTTTCCAAAATGTCGTAACAACTCCGCCCCATTGACGCAAATGGGCGGTAGGCGT
GTACGGTGGGAGGTCTATATAAGCAGAGCTCTCCCTATCAGTGATAGAGATCTCCCTATCAGTGATAGAG
ATCGTCGACGAGCTCGTTTAGTGAACCGTCAGATCGCCTGGAGACGCCATCCACGCTGTTTTGACCTCCA
TAGAAGACACCGGGACCGATCCAGCCTCCGGACTCTAGCGTTTAAACTTAAGCTTGGTACCGCCACCATG
TCTGTGCTGACACCTCTGCTGCTGAGAGGCCTGACAGGCTCTGCTAGAAGGCTGCCTGTGCCTAGAGCCA
AGATCCACTCTCTGAGCGTGCTGACCCCACTGCTCCTTAGGGGACTGACTGGATCTGCTCGGAGACTGCC
AGTGCCTCGGGCCAAAATTCATAGCCTCGGCGGATCCGTCCTGACTCCACTCCTTCTGAGAGGACTCACC
GGCAGTGCTAGACGCCTGCCAGTTCCAAGGGCTAAGATCCACAGTCTGTCAGTGCTCACTCCCCTGTTGC
TCAGAGGGCTGACTGGAAGTGCAAGACGACTCCCCGTGCCACGCGCCAAGATTCATTCTCTTGGAGGCTC
TGGCGGCAGCGAGATCGGAACCGGCTTTCCTTTCGACCCTCACTACGTGGAAGTGCTGGGCGAGAGAATG
CACTATGTGGACGTGGGCCCCAGAGATGGAACCCCTGTGCTGTTTCTGCACGGCAACCCTACCAGCAGCT
ACGTGTGGCGGAACATCATCCCTCACGTGGCCCCTACACACAGATGTATCGCCCCTGACCTGATCGGCAT
GGGCAAGAGCGATAAGCCCGACCTGGGCTACTTCTTCGACGACCACGTGCGGTTCATGGACGCCTTTATT
GAGGCCCTCGGCCTGGAAGAGGTGGTGCTGGTTATTCACGATTGGGGCAGCGCCCTGGGATTCCACTGGG
CCAAGAGAAACCCCGAGAGAGTGAAGGGAATCGCCTTCATGGAATTCATCAGGCCCATTCCTACCTGGGA
CGAGTGGCCTGAGTTCGCCAGAGAGACATTCCAGGCCTTCAGAACCACCGACGTGGGCAGAAAGCTGATC
ATCGACCAGAACGTGTTCATCGAGGGCACCCTGCCTATGGGAGTCGTTAGACCTCTGACCGAGGTGGAAA
TGGACCACTACAGAGAGCCCTTTCTGAACCCCGTGGACCGGGAACCTCTTTGGAGATTCCCCAACGAGCT
GCCCATTGCCGGCGAGCCTGCTAATATTGTGGCCCTGGTGGAAGAGTACATGGACTGGCTGCATCAGAGC
CCCGTGCCTAAGCTGCTGTTTTGGGGAACACCCGGCGTGCTGATTCCTCCTGCTGAAGCTGCCAGACTGG
CCAAGAGCCTGCCTAATTGCAAGGCCGTGGATATCGGCCCTGGCCTGAATCTGCTGCAAGAGGACAACCC
CGATCTGATCGGCTCCGAGATTGCCAGATGGCTGAGCACCCTGGAAATCAGCGGAGGATCTCTGGCTGAA
GCCGCCGCTAAAGAAGCCGCTGCAAAAGAGGCTGCCGCCAAAGAGGCAGCAGCAAAAGAAGCAGCCGCTA
AGGCTGCTGCTGGCGGATCTACACCCTACCTGCAGTTCGATAGAAACCAGTGGGCCGCTCTGAGAGACAG
CGTGCCAATGACACTGAGCGAGGACGAGATCGCCAGACTGAAGGGCATCAATGAGGACCTGAGCCTGGAA
GAGGTGGCCGAGATTTACCTGCCCCTGAGCCGGCTGCTGAACTTCTACATCAGCAGCAACCTGCGGAGAC
AGGCCGTGCTGGAACAGTTCCTGGGAACAAACGGCCAGCGGATCCCCTACATCATCTCTATCGCCGGATC
TGTGGCCGTGGGCAAGAGCACAACAGCTAGAGTTCTGCAGGCCCTGCTGAGCAGATGGCCCGAGCATAGA
AGAGTGGAACTGATTACCACCGCCGGCTTTCTGCACCCCAACCAGGTGCTGAAAGAACGGGGCCTGATGA
AGAAGAAGGGCTTCCCCGAGAGCTACGACATGCACCGGCTGGTCAAGTTTGTGTCCGACCTGAAGTCCGG
CGTGCCCAATGTGACAGCCCCTGTGTACAGCCACCTGATCTACGACGTGATCCCCGACGGCGATAAGACC
GTGGTGCAGCCCGATATCCTGATTCTGGAAGGCGACAACGTGCTGCAGAGCGGCATGGACTATCCTCATG
ATCCTCACCACGTGTTCGTGTCCGACTTCGTGGACTTCAGCATCTACGTGGACGCCCCTGAGGATCTGCT
GCAGACCTGGTACATCAACCGGTTTCTGAAGTTCAGAGAGGGCGCCTACACAGACCCCGACAGCTACTTC
CACAACTACGCCAAGCTGACCAAAGAGGAAGCCATCAAGACCGCCATGACCTGGTGGAAAGAGATCAACT
GGCTGAACCTGAAGCAGAACATCCTGCCTACCAGAGAGCGGGCCAGCCTGATCCTGACCAAATCTGCCAA
TCACGCCGTGGAAGAAGTGCGGCTGAGAAAAGGCGCTCCAGGATTCTCCTCAATTTCCGCTTAAGCGGCC
GCTCGAGTCTAGAGGGCCCGTTTAAACCCGCTGATCAGCCTCGACTGTGCCTTCTAGTTGCCAGCCATCT
GTTGTTTGCCCCTCCCCCGTGCCTTCCTTGACCCTGGAAGGTGCCACTCCCACTGTCCTTTCCTAATAAA
ATGAGGAAATTGCATCGCATTGTCTGAGTAGGTGTCATTCTATTCTGGGGGGTGGGGTGGGGCAGGACAG
CAAGGGGGAGGATTGGGAAGACAATAGCAGGCATGCTGGGGATGCGGTGGGCTCTATGGCTTCTGAGGCG
GAAAGAACCAGCTGGGGCTCTAGGGGGTATCCCC
[124 nt withheld, positions 5565-5688]
C
[91 nt withheld, positions 5690-5780]
AGGGTGATGGTTCACGTACCTAGAAGTTCCTATTCCGAAGTTCCTATTCTCTAGAAAGTATAGGAACTTC
CTTGGCCAAAAAGCCTGAACTCACCGCGACGTCTGTCGAGAAGTTTCTGATCGAAAAGTTCGACAGCGTC
TCCGACCTGATGCAGCTCTCGGAGGGCGAAGAATCTCGTGCTTTCAGCTTCGATGTAGGAGGGCGTGGAT
ATGTCCTGCGGGTAAATAGCTGCGCCGATGGTTTCTACAAAGATCGTTATGTTTATCGGCACTTTGCATC
GGCCGCGCTCCCGATTCCGGAAGTGCTTGACATTGGGGAATTCAGCGAGAGCCTGACCTATTGCATCTCC
CGCCGTGCACAGGGTGTCACGTTGCAAGACCTGCCTGAAACCGAACTGCCCGCTGTTCTGCAGCCGGTCG
CGGAGGCCATGGATGCGATCGCTGCGGCCGATCTTAGCCAGACGAGCGGGTTCGGCCCATTCGGACCGCA
AGGAATCGGTCAATACACTACATGGCGTGATTTCATATGCGCGATTGCTGATCCCCATGTGTATCACTGG
CAAACTGTGATGGACGACACCGTCAGTGCGTCCGTCGCGCAGGCTCTCGATGAGCTGATGCTTTGGGCCG
AGGACTGCCCCGAAGTCCGGCACCTCGTGCACGCGGATTTCGGCTCCAACAATGTCCTGACGGACAATGG
CCGCATAACAGCGGTCATTGACTGGAGCGAGGCGATGTTCGGGGATTCCCAATACGAGGTCGCCAACATC
TTCTTCTGGAGGCCGTGGTTGGCTTGTATGGAGCAGCAGACGCGCTACTTCGAGCGGAGGCATCCGGAGC
TTGCAGGATCGCCGCGGCTCCGGGCGTATATGCTCCGCATTGGTCTTGACCAACTCTATCAGAGCTTGGT
TGACGGCAATTTCGATGATGCAGCTTGGGCGCAGGGTCGATGCGACGCAATCGTCCGATCCGGAGCCGGG
ACTGTCGGGCGTACACAAATCGCCCGCAGAAGCGCGGCCGTCTGGACCGATGGCTGTGTAGAAGTACTCG
CCGATAGTGGAAACCGACGCCCCAGCACTCGTCCGAGGGCAAAGGAATAGCACGTACTACGAGATTTCGA
TTCCACCGCCGCCTTCTATGAAAGGTTGGGCTTCGGAATCGTTTTCCGGGACGCCGGCTGGATGATCCTC
CAGCGCGGGGATCTCATGCTGGAGTTCTTCGCCCACCCCAACTTGTTTATTGCAGCTTATAATGGTTACA
AATAAAGCAATAGCATCACAAATTTCACAAATAAAGCATTTTTTTCACTGCATTCTAGTTGTGGTTTGTC
CAAACTCATCAATGTATCTTATCATGTCTGTATACCGTCGACCTCTAGCTAGAGCTTGGCGTAATCATGG
TCATAGCTGTTTCCTGTGTGAAATTGTTATCCGCTCACAATTCCACACAACATACGAGCCGGAAGCATAA
AGTGTAAAGCCTGGGGTGCCTAATGAGTGAGCTAACTCACATTAATTGCGTTGCGCTCACTGCCCGCTTT
CCAGTCGGGAAACCTGTCGTGCCAGCTGCATTAATGAATCGGCCAACGCGCGGGGAGAGGCGGTTTGCGT
ATTGG
